>Addgene plasmid #100124 | pSN67 | addgene full sequence | sequence record 193260 | Addgene NGS Result
GGGGTTGGGGTTGCGCCTTTTCCAAGGCAGCCCTGGGTTTGCGCAGGGACGCGGCTGCTCTGGGCGTGGT
TCCGGGAAACGCAGCGGCGCCGACCCTGGGTCTCGCACATTCTTCACGTCCGTTCGCAGCGTCACCCGGA
TCTTCGCCGCTACCCTTGTGGGCCCCCCGGCGACGCTTCCTGCTCCGCCCCTAAGTCGGGAAGGTTCCTT
GCGGTTCGCGGCGTGCCGGACGTGACAAACGGAAGCCGCACGTCTCACTAGTACCCTCGCAGACGGACAG
CGCCAGGGAGCAATGGCAGCGCGCCGACCGCGATGGGCTGTGGCCAATAGCGGCTGCTCAGCAGGGCGCG
CCGAGAGCAGCGGCCGGGAAGGGGCGGTGCGGGAGGCGGGGTGTGGGGCGGTAGTGTGGGCCCTGTTCCT
GCCCGCGCGGTGTTCCGCATTCTGCAAGCCTCCGGAGCGCACGTCGGCAGTCGGCTCCCTCGTTGACCGA
ATCACCGACCTCTCTCCCCAGGGGGATCCACCGGTATGGTGAGCAAGGGCGAGGAGGATAACATGGCCAT
CATCAAGGAGTTCATGCGCTTCAAGGTGCACATGGAGGGCTCCGTGAACGGCCACGAGTTCGAGATCGAG
GGCGAGGGCGAGGGCCGCCCCTACGAGGGCACCCAGACCGCCAAGCTGAAGGTGACCAAGGGTGGCCCCC
TGCCCTTCGCCTGGGACATCCTGTCCCCTCAGTTCATGTACGGCTCCAAGGCCTACGTGAAGCACCCCGC
CGACATCCCCGACTACTTGAAGCTGTCCTTCCCCGAGGGCTTCAAGTGGGAGCGCGTGATGAACTTCGAG
GACGGCGGCGTGGTGACCGTGACCCAGGACTCCTCCCTGCAGGACGGCGAGTTCATCTACAAGGTGAAGC
TGCGCGGCACCAACTTCCCCTCCGACGGCCCCGTAATGCAGAAGAAGACCATGGGCTGGGAGGCCTCCTC
CGAGCGGATGTACCCCGAGGACGGCGCCCTGAAGGGCGAGATCAAGCAGAGGCTGAAGCTGAAGGACGGC
GGCCACTACGACGCTGAGGTCAAGACCACCTACAAGGCCAAGAAGCCCGTGCAGCTGCCCGGCGCCTACA
ACGTCAACATCAAGTTGGACATCACCTCCCACAACGAGGACTACACCATCGTGGAACAGTACGAACGCGC
CGAGGGCCGCCACTCCACCGGCGGCATGGACGAGCTGTACAAGGGATCTGGAGCAACAAACTTCTCACTA
CTCAAACAAGCAGGTGACGTGGAGGAGAATCCCGGCCCTATGCACACTTGTGATTACGCGGGCTGCGGCA
AAACCTACACAAAGAGTTCCCATCTCAAGGCACACCTGCGAACCCACACAGGTGAGAAACCTTACCACTG
TGACTGGGACGGCTGTGGATGGAAATTCGCCCGCTCAGATGAACTGACCAGGCACTACCGTAAACACACG
GGGCACCGCCCGTTCCAGTGCCAAAAATGCGACCGAGCATTTTCCAGGTCGGACCACCTCGCCTTACACA
TGAAGAGGCATCACCACCACCACCACCACTAAGTCGACAATCAACCTCTGGATTACAAAATTTGTGAAAG
ATTGACTGGTATTCTTAACTATGTTGCTCCTTTTACGCTATGTGGATACGCTGCTTTAATGCCTTTGTAT
CATGCTATTGCTTCCCGTATGGCTTTCATTTTCTCCTCCTTGTATAAATCCTGGTTGCTGTCTCTTTATG
AGGAGTTGTGGCCCGTTGTCAGGCAACGTGGCGTGGTGTGCACTGTGTTTGCTGACGCAACCCCCACTGG
TTGGGGCATTGCCACCACCTGTCAGCTCCTTTCCGGGACTTTCGCTTTCCCCCTCCCTATTGCCACGGCG
GAACTCATCGCCGCCTGCCTTGCCCGCTGCTGGACAGGGGCTCGGCTGTTGGGCACTGACAATTCCGTGG
TGTTGTCGGGGAAGCTGACGTCCTTTCCATGGCTGCTCGCCTGTGTTGCCACCTGGATTCTGCGCGGGAC
GTCCTTCTGCTACGTCCCTTCGGCCCTCAATCCAGCGGACCTTCCTTCCCGCGGCCTGCTGCCGGCTCTG
CGGCCTCTTCCGCGTCTTCGCCTTCGCCCTCAGACGAGTCGGATCTCCCTTTGGGCCGCCTCCCCGCCTG
GAATTCGAGCTCGGTACCTTTAAGACCAATGACTTACAAGGCAGCTGTAGATCTTAGCCACTTTTTAAAA
GAAAAGGGGGGACTGGAAGGGCTAATTCACTCCCAACGAAGACAAGATATCCTGCTAGCTCCGGATCCGG
ACCTGTACTGGGTCTCTCTGGTTAGACCAGATCTGAGCCTGGGAGCTCTCTGGCTAACTAGGGAACCCAC
TGCTTAAGCCTCAATAAAGCTTGCCTTGAGTGCTTCAAGTAGTGTGTGCCCGTCTGTTGTGTGACTCTGG
TAACTAGAGATCCCTCAGACCCTTTTAGTCAGTGTGGAAAATCTCTAGCAGTAGTAGTTCATGTCATCTT
ATTATTCAGTATTTATAACTTGCAAAGAAATGAATATCAGAGAGTGAGAGGAACTTGTTTATTGCAGCTT
ATAATGGTTACAAATAAAGCAATAGCATCACAAATTTCACAAATAAAGCATTTTTTTCACTGCATTCTAG
TTGTGGTTTGTCCAAACTCATCAATGTATCTTATCATGTCTGGCTCTAGCTATCCCGCCCCTAACTCCGC
CCATCCCGCCCCTAACTCCGCCCAGTTCCGCCCATTCTCCGCCCCATGGCTGACTAATTTTTTTTATTTA
TGCAGAGGCCGAGGCCGCCTCGGCCTCTGAGCTATTCCAGAAGTAGTGAGGAGGCTTTTTTGGAGGCCTA
GGGACGTACCCAATTCGCCCTATAGTGAGTCGTATTACGCGCGCTCACTGGCCGTCGTTTTACAACGTCG
TGACTGGGAAAACCCTGGCGTTACCCAACTTAATCGCCTTGCAGCACATCCCCCTTTCGCCAGCTGGCGT
AATAGCGAAGAGGCCCGCACCGATCGCCCTTCCCAACAGTTGCGCAGCCTGAATGGCGAATGGG
[124 nt withheld, positions 3075-3198]
C
[91 nt withheld, positions 3200-3290]
A
[49 nt withheld, positions 3292-3340]
CCTTTGACGTTGGAGTCCACGTTCTTT
[37 nt withheld, positions 3368-3404]
ACCCTATCTCGGTCTATTCTTTTGATTTATAAGGGATTTTGCCGATTTCGGCCTATTGGTTAAAAAATGA
GCTGATTTAACAAAAATTTAACGCGAATTTTAACAAAATATTAACGCTTACAATTTAGGTGGCACTTTTC
GGGGAAATGTGCGCGGAACCCCTATTTGTTTATTTTTCTAAATACATTCAAATATGTATCCGCTCATGAG
ACAATAACCCTGATAAATGCTTCAATAATATTGAAAAAGGAAGAGTATGAGTATTCAACATTTCCGTGTC
GCCCTTATTCCCTTTTTTGCGGCATTTTGCCTTCCTGTTTTTGCTCACCCAGAAACGCTGGTGAAAGTAA
AAGATGCTGAAGATCAGTTGGGTGCACGAGTGGGTTACATCGAACTGGATCTCAACAGCGGTAAGATCCT
TGAGAGTTTTCGCCCCGAAGAACGTTTTCCAATGATGAGCACTTTTAAAGTTCTGCTATGTGGCGCGGTA
TTATCCCGTATTGACGCCGGGCAAGAGCAACTCGGTCGCCGCATACACTATTCTCAGAATGACTTGGTTG
AGTACTCACCAGTCACAGAAAAGCATCTTACGGATGGCATGACAGTAAGAGAATTATGCAGTGCTGCCAT
AACCATGAGTGATAACACTGCGGCCAACTTACTTCTGACAACGATCGGAGGACCGAAGGAGCTAACCGCT
TTTTTGCACAACATGGGGGATCATGTAACTCGCCTTGATCGTTGGGAACCGGAGCTGAATGAAGCCATAC
CAAACGACGAGCGTGACACCACGATGCCTGTAGCAATGGCAACAACGTTGCGCAAACTATTAACTGGCGA
ACTACTTACTCTAGCTTCCCGGCAACAATTAATAGACTGGATGGAGGCGGATAAAGTTGCAGGACCACTT
CTGCGCTCGGCCCTTCCGGCTGGCTGGTTTATTGCTGATAAATCTGGAGCCGGTGAGCGTGGGTCTCGCG
GTATCATTGCAGCACTGGGGCCAGATGGTAAGCCCTCCCGTATCGTAGTTATCTACACGACGGGGAGTCA
GGCAACTATGGATGAACGAAATAGACAGATCGCTGAGATAGGTGCCTCACTGATTAAGCATTGGTAACTG
TCAGACCAAGTTTACTCATATATACTTTAGATTGATTTAAAACTTCATTTTTAATTTAAAAGGATCTAGG
TGAAGATCCTTTTTGATAATCTCATGACCAAAATCCCTTAACGTGAGTTTTCGTTCCACTGAGCGTCAGA
CCCCGTAGAAAAGATCAAAGGATCTTCTTGAGATCCTTTTTTTCTGCGCGTAATCTGCTGCTTGCAAACA
AAAAAACCACCGCTACCAGCGGTGGTTTGTTTGCCGGATCAAGAGCTACCAACTCTTTTTCCGAAGGTAA
CTGGCTTCAGCAGAGCGCAGATACCAAATACTGTTCTTCTAGTGTAGCCGTAGTTAGGCCACCACTTCAA
GAACTCTGTAGCACCGCCTACATACCTCGCTCTGCTAATCCTGTTACCAGTGGCTGCTGCCAGTGGCGAT
AAGTCGTGTCTTACCGGGTTGGACTCAAGACGATAGTTACCGGATAAGGCGCAGCGGTCGGGCTGAACGG
GGGGTTCGTGCACACAGCCCAGCTTGGAGCGAACGACCTACACCGAACTGAGATACCTACAGCGTGAGCT
ATGAGAAAGCGCCACGCTTCCCGAAGGGAGAAAGGCGGACAGGTATCCGGTAAGCGGCAGGGTCGGAACA
GGAGAGCGCACGAGGGAGCTTCCAGGGGGAAACGCCTGGTATCTTTATAGTCCTGTCGGGTTTCGCCACC
TCTGACTTGAGCGTCGATTTTTGTGATGCTCGTCAGGGGGGCGGAGCCTATGGAAAAACGCCAGCAACGC
GGCCTTTTTACGGTTCCTGGCCTTTTGCTGGCCTTTTGCTCACATGTTCTTTCCTGCGTTATCCCCTGAT
TCTGTGGATAACCGTATTACCGCCTTTGAGTGAGCTGATACCGCTCGCCGCAGCCGAACGACCGAGCGCA
GCGAGTCAGTGAGCGAGGAAGCGGAAGAGCGCCCAATACGCAAACCGCCTCTCCCCGCGCGTTGGCCGAT
TCATTAATGCAGCTGGCACGACAGGTTTCCCGACTGGAAAGCGGGCAGTGAGCGCAACGCAATTAATGTG
AGTTAGCTCACTCATTAGGCACCCCAGGTTTTACACTTTATGCTTCCGGCTCGTATGTTGTGTGGAATTG
TGAGCGGATAACAATTTCACACAGGAAACAGCTATGACCATGATTACGCCAAGCGCGCAATTAACCCTCA
CTAAAGGGAACAAAAGCTGGAGCTGCAAGCTTAATGTAGTCTTATGCAATACTCTTGTAGTCTTGCAACA
TGGTAACGATGAGTTAGCAACATGCCTTACAAGGAGAGAAAAAGCACCGTGCATGCCGATTGGTGGAAGT
AAGGTGGTACGATCGTGCCTTATTAGGAAGGCAACAGACGGGTCTGACATGGATTGGACGAACCACTGAA
TTGCCGCATTGCAGAGATATTGTATTTAAGTGCCTAGCTCGATACATAAACGGGTCTCTCTGGTTAGACC
AGATCTGAGCCTGGGAGCTCTCTGGCTAACTAGGGAACCCACTGCTTAAGCCTCAATAAAGCTTGCCTTG
AGTGCTTCAAGTAGTGTGTGCCCGTCTGTTGTGTGACTCTGGTAACTAGAGATCCCTCAGACCCTTTTAG
TCAGTGTGGAAAATCTCTAGCAGTGGCGCCCGAACAGGGACTTGAAAGCGAAAGGGAAACCAGAGGAGCT
CTCTCGACGCAGGACTCGGCTTGCTGAAGCGCGCACGGCAAGAGGCGAGGGGCGGCGACTGGTGAGTACG
CCAAAAATTTTGACTAGCGGAGGCTAGAAGGAGAGAGATGGGTGCGAGAGCGTCAGTATTAAGCGGGGGA
GAATTAGATCGCGATGGGAAAAAATTCGGTTAAGGCCAGGGGGAAAGAAAAAATATAAATTAAAACATAT
AGTATGGGCAAGCAGGGAGCTAGAACGATTCGCAGTTAATCCTGGCCTGTTAGAAACATCAGAAGGCTGT
AGACAAATACTGGGACAGCTACAACCATCCCTTCAGACAGGATCAGAAGAACTTAGATCATTATATAATA
CAGTAGCAACCCTCTATTGTGTGCATCAAAGGATAGAGATAAAAGACACCAAGGAAGCTTTAGACAAGAT
AGAGGAAGAGCAAAACAAAAGTAAGACCACCGCACAGCAAGCGGCCGCTGATCTTCAGACCTGGAGGAGG
AGATATGAGGGACAATTGGAGAAGTGAATTATATAAATATAAAGTAGTAAAAATTGAACCATTAGGAGTA
GCACCCACCAAGGCAAAGAGAAGAGTGGTGCAGAGAGAAAAAAGAGCAGTGGGAATAGGAGCTTTGTTCC
TTGGGTTCTTGGGAGCAGCAGGAAGCACTATGGGCGCAGCGTCAATGACGCTGACGGTACAGGCCAGACA
ATTATTGTCTGGTATAGTGCAGCAGCAGAACAATTTGCTGAGGGCTATTGAGGCGCAACAGCATCTGTTG
CAACTCACAGTCTGGGGCATCAAGCAGCTCCAGGCAAGAATCCTGGCTGTGGAAAGATACCTAAAGGATC
AACAGCTCCTGGGGATTTGGGGTTGCTCTGGAAAACTCATTTGCACCACTGCTGTGCCTTGGAATGCTAG
TTGGAGTAATAAATCTCTGGAACAGATTTGGAATCACACGACCTGGATGGAGTGGGACAGAGAAATTAAC
AATTACACAAGCTTAATACACTCCTTAATTGAAGAATCGCAAAACCAGCAAGAAAAGAATGAACAAGAAT
TATTGGAATTAGATAAATGGGCAAGTTTGTGGAATTGGTTTAACATAACAAATTGGCTGTGGTATATAAA
ATTATTCATAATGATAGTAGGAGGCTTGGTAGGTTTAAGAATAGTTTTTGCTGTACTTTCTATAGTGAAT
AGAGTTAGGCAGGGATATTCACCATTATCGTTTCAGACCCACCTCCCAACCCCGAGGGGACCCGACAGGC
CCGAAGGAATAGAAGAAGAAGGTGGAGAGAGAGACAGAGACAGATCCATTCGATTAGTGAACGGATCTCG
ACGGTATCGGTTAACTTTTAAAAGAAAAGGGGGGATTGGGGGGTACAGTGCAGGGGAAAGAATAGTAGAC
ATAATAGCAACAGACATACAAACTAAAGAATTACAAAAACAAATTACAAAAATTCAAAATTTTATCGATC
ACGAGACTAGCCTCGAGAAGCTTGATATCGAATTCCAC
Features (pLannotate 1.2.2; 28 found; start..end, strand, type, name):
      1..511     +  promoter       hPGK promoter: human phosphoglycerate kinase 1 promoter
    526..1233    +  CDS            mCherry: mCherry is a basic (constitutively fluorescent) red fluorescent protein published in 2004, derived from Discosoma sp.. It is reported to be a very rapidly-maturing monomer with low acid sensitivity.
   1303..1551    +  CDS            KLF1 (fragment): KLF1_HUMAN - Also known as EKLF. Experimental evidence at protein level: Swiss-Prot protein existence level 1. Transcription regulator of erythrocyte development that probably serves as a general switch factor during erythropoiesis. Is a dual regulator of fetal-to-adult globin switching. Binds to the CACCC box in the beta-globin gene promoter and acts as a preferential activator of this gene. Furthermore, it binds to the BCL11A promoter and activates expression of BCL11A, which in turn represses the HBG1 and HBG2 genes. This dual activity ensures that, in most adults, fetal hemoglobin levels a
   1552..1569    +  CDS            9xHis (fragment): 9xHis affinity tag
   1579..2167    +  misc_feature   WPRE: woodchuck hepatitis virus posttranscriptional regulatory element
   2184..2324    +  CDS            nef (fragment): NEF_HV1Z6 - Experimental evidence at protein level: Swiss-Prot protein existence level 1. Extracellular Nef protein targets CD4(+) T-lymphocytes for apoptosis by interacting with CXCR4 surface receptors. From Human immunodeficiency virus type 1 group M subtype D (isolate Z6) (HIV-1).
   2320..2500    +  LTR            5' LTR (truncated): truncated 5' long terminal repeat (LTR) from HIV-1
   2572..2693    +  polyA_signal   SV40 poly(A) signal: SV40 polyadenylation signal
   2733..2868    +  rep_origin     SV40 ori: SV40 origin of replication
   2889..2907    -  promoter       T7 promoter: promoter for bacteriophage T7 RNA polymerase
   2915..3070    +  CDS            lacZα (fragment): LacZα fragment of β-galactosidase; lacZ fragment
   3075..3503    +  rep_origin     f1 ori (sequence partly withheld): f1 bacteriophage origin of replication; arrow indicates direction of (+) strand synthesis
   3556..3660    +  promoter       AmpR promoter: bla
   3661..4521    +  CDS            AmpR: β-lactamase; bla; confers resistance to ampicillin, carbenicillin, and related antibiotics
   4692..5280    +  rep_origin     ori: high-copy-number ColE1/pMB1/pBR322/pUC origin of replication
   5463..5555    +  CDS            lacI (fragment): lac repressor; lacI; The lac repressor binds to the lac operator to inhibit transcription in E. coli. This inhibition can be relieved by adding lactose or isopropyl-β-D-thiogalactopyranoside (IPTG).
   5568..5589    +  protein_bind   CAP binding site: CAP binding activates transcription in the presence of cAMP. E. coli catabolite activator protein
   5604..5634    +  promoter       lac promoter: promoter for the E. coli lac operon
   5642..5658    +  protein_bind   lac operator: The lac repressor binds to the lac operator to inhibit transcription in E. coli. This inhibition can be relieved by adding lactose or isopropyl-β-D-thiogalactopyranoside (IPTG). lac repressor encoded by lacI
   5703..5721    +  promoter       T3 promoter: promoter for bacteriophage T3 RNA polymerase
   5749..5975    +  promoter       RSV promoter: Rous sarcoma virus enhancer/promoter
   5976..6156    +  LTR            5' LTR (truncated): truncated 5' long terminal repeat (LTR) from HIV-1
   6203..6328    +  misc_feature   HIV-1 Ψ: packaging signal of human immunodeficiency virus type 1
   6312..6675    +  CDS            HIV-1 gag (fragment): gag protein from human immunodeficiency virus 1; gag
   6821..7054    +  misc_feature   RRE: The Rev response element (RRE) of HIV-1 allows for Rev-dependent mRNA export from the nucleus to the cytoplasm.
   7431..7531    +  CDS            Rev (fragment): human immunodeficiency virus 1 (HIV-1) Rev protein; rev; enhances nuclear export of unspliced and incompletely spliced viral mRNAs
   7550..7667    +  misc_feature   cPPT/CTS: central polypurine tract and central termination sequence of HIV-1
   7687..7710    -  misc_feature   MCS (fragment): pBluescript multiple cloning site
