[The description below was written by a language model from this plasmid's Addgene catalogue record and pLannotate feature annotations shown in this document.]
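Description:
pSN67 is a 7.7 kb lentiviral transfer plasmid for mammalian expression, derived from the pLM-mCherry-KLF4 backbone. In bacteria it is propagated through a high-copy ColE1/pUC-type origin and selected with ampicillin via the bla gene. The backbone also carries an f1 origin, an SV40 origin and remnants of a pBluescript-style lac/T3/T7 region. The viral portion has a third-generation layout. An RSV promoter replaces the U3 region to drive a truncated HIV-1 5' LTR, and this is followed by the Ψ packaging signal with a partial gag sequence, the Rev response element and the cPPT/CTS. Downstream of the cargo lie a WPRE, a second truncated LTR with adjacent nef-derived sequence, and an SV40 polyadenylation signal. Together these elements allow the genomic RNA to be packaged when helper functions are supplied in trans, and support nuclear export, nuclear import and stable transcript expression after integration.

The payload is a single open reading frame under the human PGK promoter. It encodes mCherry, a P2A self-cleaving peptide according to the catalogue entry, and then a short human KLF4 fragment described as the putative DNA-binding domain, ending in a 6xHis tag. The automated annotation labels the roughly 250 bp fragment as KLF1, most likely because the zinc-finger regions of KLF family members are highly conserved, and labels the tag as a partial 9xHis. The catalogue identifies them as KLF4 and 6xHis. The P2A lets red fluorescence mark transduced cells while the isolated DNA-binding domain is produced as a separate, epitope-tagged polypeptide. The associated publication concerns transcriptional activator function of reprogramming factors in human fibroblasts, which suggests this construct tests KLF4's DNA-binding domain apart from the rest of the protein.
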