Addgene plasmid #100124: pSN67
Purpose: expresses putative KLF4 DBD with a 6xHis tag
Depositing lab: Mark Ptashne. Depositing organization: Memorial Sloan-Kettering Cancer Center. Publication: OCT4 and SOX2 Work as Transcriptional Activators in Reprogramming Human Fibroblasts. Narayan S, Bryant G, Shah S, Berrozpe G, Ptashne M. Cell Rep. 2017 Aug 15;20(7):1585-1596. doi: 10.1016/j.celrep.2017.07.071. PubMed 28813671.
Backbone
  Vector backbone: pLM-mCherry-KLF4
  Backbone manufacturer: Michel Sadelain (Addgene plasmid # 23243)
  Vector type: Mammalian Expression, Lentiviral
Growth in bacteria
  Bacterial resistance: Ampicillin, 100 μg/mL
  Growth temperature: 37°C
  Growth strain: NEB Stable
  Copy number: Unknown
Gene/Insert
  Gene/Insert name: mCherry-P2A-putative KLF4 DBD with a 6xHis tag
  Species: H. sapiens (human)
  Mutation: Insert corresponds to the DBD of KLF4
  Entrez Gene: KLF4 (a.k.a. EZF, GKLF)
  Cloning method: Ligation Independent Cloning
  Sequencing primers: 5′ unknown
Terms and licenses: Academic/Nonprofit Terms; Industry Terms: Not Available to Industry
How to cite: pSN67 was a gift from Mark Ptashne (Addgene plasmid # 100124 ; http://n2t.net/addgene:100124 ; RRID:Addgene_100124)
